Addgene plasmid #109652: actc1b-mKate2-rab6a
Purpose: Muscle specific zebrafish expression of mKate2 fused to rab6a
Depositing lab: Rob Parton. Depositing organization: University of Queensland, Institute for Molecular Bioscience. Publication: In vivo cell biological screening identifies an endocytic capture mechanism for T-tubule formation. Hall TE, Martel N, Ariotti N, Xiong Z, Lo HP, Ferguson C, Rae J, Lim YW, Parton RG. Nat Commun. 2020 Jul 24;11(1):3711. doi: 10.1038/s41467-020-17486-w. PubMed 32709891.
Backbone
  Vector backbone: pDEST-actc1b-mKate2-ccdb
  Vector type: Zebrafish plasmids
Growth in bacteria
  Bacterial resistance: Ampicillin, 100 μg/mL
  Growth temperature: 37°C
  Growth strain: DH5alpha
  Copy number: High Copy
Gene/Insert
  Gene/Insert name: rab6a
  Species: D. rerio (zebrafish)
  Entrez Gene: rab6a (a.k.a. fb43c01, wu:fb43c01, zgc:55788)
  Tag / fusion protein: mKate2 (N terminal on insert)
  Cloning method: Gateway Cloning
Terms and licenses: Academic/Nonprofit Terms; Industry Terms: Not Available to Industry
How to cite: actc1b-mKate2-rab6a was a gift from Rob Parton (Addgene plasmid # 109652 ; http://n2t.net/addgene:109652 ; RRID:Addgene_109652)
