[The description below was written by a language model from this plasmid's Addgene catalogue record, the feature table of its GenBank file and pLannotate feature annotations shown in this document.]
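Description:
actc1b-mKate2-rab6a is a zebrafish expression plasmid of roughly 9.6 kb, built by Gateway recombination into the destination vector pDEST-actc1b-mKate2-ccdb. It is maintained in E. coli on a pBluescript-type backbone with a high-copy ColE1/pUC origin and an ampicillin resistance gene (AmpR, beta-lactamase) under its own promoter. Remnants of an f1/M13 origin, the lac promoter/operator region and a T3 promoter are also present.

The expression cassette is laid out as a multisite Gateway assembly. A segment of about 4 kb lies between the attB4 and attB1 sites. It carries no annotation in either feature table, but its position and the construct name and stated purpose suggest it is the actc1b (muscle actin) promoter that confers muscle-specific expression. Downstream of attB1 is a Kozak consensus and the coding sequence for mKate2, a monomeric far-red fluorescent protein. The attB2 site follows, and then a Rab6a open reading frame that ends before attB3 and an SV40 polyadenylation signal. This places mKate2 at the N terminus of zebrafish rab6a, a small GTPase associated with Golgi membrane traffic. The automated annotation labels this ORF by homology to human RAB6A, whereas the catalogue gives the species as D. rerio.

A short match to medaka tyrosinase flanks the cassette. Such matches can reflect Tol2 transposon arms, but the record does not identify any transposon element. The GenBank definition line mentions rab5c, which conflicts with the plasmid name, keywords and sequence-based annotation and looks like a carry-over error. The plasmid belongs to a set made for in vivo cell biology in zebrafish, where it labels Rab6a-positive compartments in muscle fibres.
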