LOCUS       Exported 9578 bp ds-DNA circular SYN 13-MAY-2021
DEFINITION  Muscle specific zebrafish expression of mKate2 fused to rab5c.
ACCESSION   .
VERSION     .
KEYWORDS    actc1b-mKate2-rab6a
SOURCE      synthetic DNA construct
  ORGANISM  synthetic DNA construct
REFERENCE   1 (bases 1 to 9578)
  TITLE     Parton Lab Plasmids for in vivo cell biology in the zebrafish
REFERENCE   2 (bases 1 to 9578)
  AUTHORS   .
  TITLE     Direct Submission
  JOURNAL   Exported May 13, 2021 from SnapGene Server 1.1.58
            http://www.snapgene.com
FEATURES             Location/Qualifiers
     source          1..9578
                     /organism="synthetic DNA construct"
                     /mol_type="other DNA"
     primer_bind     complement(144..165)
                     /label=F1ori-F
                     /note="F1 origin, forward primer"
     primer_bind     1061..1077
                     /label=M13 rev
                     /note="common sequencing primer, one of multiple similar
                     variants"
     protein_bind    1097..1117
                     /gene="mutant version of attB"
                     /label=attB4
                     /bound_moiety="BP Clonase(TM)"
                     /note="core recombination site for the Gateway(R) BP
                     reaction"
     protein_bind    5092..5116
                     /gene="mutant version of attB"
                     /label=attB1
                     /bound_moiety="BP Clonase(TM)"
                     /note="recombination site for the Gateway(R) BP reaction"
     regulatory      5117..5126
                     /regulatory_class="other"
                     /note="vertebrate consensus sequence for strong initiation
                     of translation (Kozak, 1987)"
     CDS             5123..5818
                     /codon_start=1
                     /product="monomeric far-red fluorescent protein (Shcherbo
                     et al., 2009)"
                     /label=mKate2
                     /note="mammalian codon-optimized"
                     /translation="MVSELIKENMHMKLYMEGTVNNHHFKCTSEGEGKPYEGTQTMRIK
                     AVEGGPLPFAFDILATSFMYGSKTFINHTQGIPDFFKQSFPEGFTWERVTTYEDGGVLT
                     ATQDTSLQDGCLIYNVKIRGVNFPSNGPVMQKKTLGWEASTETLYPADGGLEGRADMAL
                     KLVGGGHLICNLKTTYRSKKPAKNLKMPGVYYVDRRLERIKEADKETYVEQHEVAVARY
                     CDLPSKLGHR"
     protein_bind    complement(5820..5844)
                     /gene="mutant version of attB"
                     /label=attB2
                     /bound_moiety="BP Clonase(TM)"
                     /note="recombination site for the Gateway(R) BP reaction"
     protein_bind    complement(6475..6495)
                     /gene="mutant version of attB"
                     /label=attB3
                     /bound_moiety="BP Clonase(TM)"
                     /note="core recombination site for the Gateway(R) BP
                     reaction"
     primer_bind     complement(6503..6519)
                     /label=M13 fwd
                     /note="common sequencing primer, one of multiple similar
                     variants"
     polyA_signal    6535..6669
                     /label=SV40 poly(A) signal
                     /note="SV40 polyadenylation signal"
     primer_bind     complement(6559..6578)
                     /label=EBV-rev
                     /note="SV40 polyA terminator, reverse primer"
     primer_bind     6613..6632
                     /label=SV40pA-R
                     /note="SV40 polyA, reverse primer"
     primer_bind     complement(7341..7357)
                     /label=SK primer
                     /note="common sequencing primer, one of multiple similar
                     variants"
     primer_bind     complement(7341..7357)
                     /label=pBluescriptSK
                     /note="For pBluescript vector"
     primer_bind     complement(7394..7414)
                     /label=T3
                     /note="T3 promoter, forward primer"
     promoter        complement(7394..7412)
                     /label=T3 promoter
                     /note="promoter for bacteriophage T3 RNA polymerase"
     primer_bind     complement(7433..7449)
                     /label=M13 rev
                     /note="common sequencing primer, one of multiple similar
                     variants"
     primer_bind     complement(7446..7468)
                     /label=M13/pUC Reverse
                     /note="In lacZ gene"
     protein_bind    7457..7473
                     /label=lac operator
                     /bound_moiety="lac repressor encoded by lacI"
                     /note="The lac repressor binds to the lac operator to
                     inhibit transcription in E. coli. This inhibition can be
                     relieved by adding lactose or
                     isopropyl-beta-D-thiogalactopyranoside (IPTG)."
     promoter        complement(7481..7511)
                     /label=lac promoter
                     /note="promoter for the E. coli lac operon"
     protein_bind    7526..7547
                     /label=CAP binding site
                     /bound_moiety="E. coli catabolite activator protein"
                     /note="CAP binding activates transcription in the presence
                     of cAMP."
     primer_bind     complement(7664..7681)
                     /label=L4440
                     /note="L4440 vector, forward primer"
     rep_origin      complement(7835..8423)
                     /direction=LEFT
                     /label=ori
                     /note="high-copy-number ColE1/pMB1/pBR322/pUC origin of
                     replication"
     primer_bind     complement(7915..7934)
                     /label=pBR322ori-F
                     /note="pBR322 origin, forward primer"
     CDS             complement(8594..9454)
                     /codon_start=1
                     /gene="bla"
                     /product="beta-lactamase"
                     /label=AmpR
                     /note="confers resistance to ampicillin, carbenicillin, and
                     related antibiotics"
                     /translation="MSIQHFRVALIPFFAAFCLPVFAHPETLVKVKDAEDQLGARVGYI
                     ELDLNSGKILESFRPEERFPMMSTFKVLLCGAVLSRIDAGQEQLGRRIHYSQNDLVEYS
                     PVTEKHLTDGMTVRELCSAAITMSDNTAANLLLTTIGGPKELTAFLHNMGDHVTRLDRW
                     EPELNEAIPNDERDTTMPVAMATTLRKLLTGELLTLASRQQLIDWMEADKVAGPLLRSA
                     LPAGWFIADKSGAGERGSRGIIAALGPDGKPSRIVVIYTTGSQATMDERNRQIAEIGAS
                     LIKHW"
     primer_bind     9217..9236
                     /label=Amp-R
                     /note="Ampicillin resistance gene, reverse primer"
     promoter        complement(9455..9559)
                     /gene="bla"
                     /label=AmpR promoter
ORIGIN
        1 ccacctaaat tgtaagcgtt aatattttgt taaaattcgc gttaaatttt tgttaaatca
       61 gctcattttt taaccaatag gccgaaatcg gcaaaatccc ttataaatca aaagaataga
      121 ccgagatagg gttgagtgtt gttccagttt ggaacaagag tccactatta aagaacgtgg
      181 actccaacgt caaagggcga aaaaccgtct atcagggcga tggcccacgc tggctaagaa
      241 ctcatcagcc tccccggtcc atctacccac gtaccaatgc accaattggc cacaatgacg
      301 gctactacat ggtgccattc cttcctcttt ataggaatgg agactacctc ctgtccaaca
      361 aggctcttgg atacgagtac gcctacctgt tggacccagg tcattgcaca acaccagaaa
      421 tgccctctga tctgcaaaag acgtgaatat ctgttcagac acccatatcc actctgttcc
      481 acacaggtca gaggtttgtc caggagttct tgacagaggt gtaaaaagta ctcaaaaatt
      541 ttactcaagt gaaagtacaa gtacttaggg aaaattttac tcaattaaaa gtaaaagtat
      601 ctggctagaa tcttacttga gtaaaagtaa aaaagtactc cattaaaatt gtacttgagt
      661 attaaggaag taaaagtaaa agcaagaaag aaaactagag attcttgttt aagcttttaa
      721 tctcaaaaaa cattaaatga aatgcataca aggttttatc ctgctttaga actgtttgta
      781 tttaattatc aaactataag acagacaatc taatgccagt acacgctact caaagttgta
      841 aaacctcaga tttaacttca gtagaagctg attctcaaaa ttgttagtgt caagcctagc
      901 tcttttgggg ctgaaaagca atcctgcagt gctgaaaagc ctctcacagg cagccgatgc
      961 gggaagaggt gtattagtct tgatagagag gctgcaaata gcaggaaacg tgagcagaga
     1021 ctccctggtg tctgaaacac aggccagatg ggccctcgag caggaaacag ctatgaccat
     1081 gattacgcca agctatcaac tttgtataga aaagttggca cgcgcagatt ccgtgtgggc
     1141 ctggtaatat cttaccattt taagctattt taagattagg gaaaaaaatt aaataaaact
     1201 actttaaaat tactttcctt aaaaagcaac atatttattt agtttttgtt taactggctc
     1261 aagattgtaa tattttactt ttacatgttt tttttaagta cctaaatgtg ttcaaaagta
     1321 aagtatgtta ttgttttttt ttttttaatg ttagctaagc tttaaattgt aatatattac
     1381 ttttaaaagt gactttttaa aaatgtaaat aaaaaagtaa ctataaatgt gtaatgcatg
     1441 ttatttctgt gggtttttta attttcatct caactgggct tacaatttta acataataaa
     1501 aatcaaatca aatcaaatca ggcccttatt tgtcacatac actcttgtat actgaaataa
     1561 actaaatgtt gagaaaaatt taaatacacc aaaataacgc ataccttttt tgtaattacc
     1621 taagtaaaac atttagttcc ttttttaagt gactcaagat tgtaatctat taattgtaaa
     1681 agataaaact agtgatcaat ctgacgtgct tctatgcagc ctgtgagatt aattgtgatg
     1741 tttaattatt aaacaattta aatggatcaa acatttcaca tgtgcttatt gtgtccaaca
     1801 aaaccagcag aagcacttaa aaatattgca tgacaacatg agtttttaat gtaaattata
     1861 tatacttcct aaacgaagtt aatcatattt tctaaaataa taatgtcatt gaaatattta
     1921 aataaatgat aanctttagt tgattcaaca taaaattgaa agcaataagg actttttttt
     1981 ttttacagcg gtgaagcaaa agcntgnaaa taatcatata aatataataa ataaataaat
     2041 aaaataatgg ttcttggtgc aaatatgaac actttaaata aatatagaat aaatatgatc
     2101 aataagtcat aacgacgtgt tttatgttga ttataattta aacatgtttc taacgcaagt
     2161 tttaaaaact gttttaaagt attattttaa gttataagat caatttgact caacattttg
     2221 tagtgaaaat atgttgtgta aaattaatat aatatacact ataaaaatgc aaggttccac
     2281 acaattcatt catgttgtcc caacacaaat cgattaagtt aacaaatata tgtggattga
     2341 acataaaaaa ttaagttgtc ccaatgaaat ctcaagaatt gtgttgtttc agctcatttt
     2401 aaataagtag ttttaacaag taaaaaataa catatttttg agtgtgtata tatatatatt
     2461 tatatattac aaaatataat aatataaaat gtaaaagata taaaccatgc tacatatatt
     2521 taagagctat tttgcacatt acttttttgc aagccatttg agtgtttttt tacaaatata
     2581 tattagctaa atatacaata tcttaaatat acaattaatc agacatgcaa aaaatgcatt
     2641 taacctacat aaaaatacat gatcaacata tgttttatgc tgattacaac taaatcaaac
     2701 gtaatgaaat taatttataa aagcgattta aatatgtcaa tattttaagt taaaatcact
     2761 tgaaacctac tataaatgaa cttaaattta aaaaatctcc tttaattcca atgcagcact
     2821 gttgtttttt cagctgagga cccccggtgc agatggttgg cccccggccc gctattctaa
     2881 ggaagccttt cttaatttta gggcggcgct gcatgcgctc agatcagatt cacgggtgga
     2941 gagggttatt ttctcttttt tattttttct tgcctgctca tatttgggcc tgtgtgaacc
     3001 ccaggctccg cctcggcccc caggagccgc tcttatttaa aggggatcct cgccttcagt
     3061 cttcgtccca gtggaagcat cagtcttgtg ataacaactt ggtgagtcct acagaccagc
     3121 gctcgactct aggctttaaa tgcattgatt tctctggatt agctaccggg agagttttaa
     3181 ctttgcttat tagtcttgtg cttgaactgc taggtttaaa gagggttttc tctaatgcat
     3241 gcatgaagcg acagctgaaa accagaaata gagcgtttgt cctcctgtta aactctagcc
     3301 tttctttggc atttgtcagt ccgagtcttc agctgccggc aggagattgg gtttcagtaa
     3361 cacttgctga gcacaaacta cacgtgcttc cttcagattt aattcattat taatcattct
     3421 agatttaaat gatcttctta ctcattgctg attattttag ccttgcggag cagattaaat
     3481 gagcacgtgt ttattaagat tgatttaaat ataattaata tttcaccact gtagttttaa
     3541 aattgccttc taagtcatgg ttgattttta ataggtatcg gctctaatta gattactatt
     3601 ttggttttta aatgttattt ctatttcatt tgtaggctcg tttttaatgt gattttatta
     3661 gattctagtt ttaaaatcat cttttagcct tactgagcag actgaatgaa catgtttcat
     3721 taagattaac ttcattatag ttaattattt aatcattcta gtggattata aatcagctct
     3781 atttaaattg attgtcgtgt ttatttctat ttgatttttg attatttttt aaggtcgttt
     3841 ttatgtgatt tttccccgat tctaatttta aactaattgt ttgattttta tatgattcga
     3901 ctctttttaa atgaattgtt ttgctttttt tattgagcat atatatatat tatacaattt
     3961 caatcaacaa ttgttgtgct ttttaaatgt tgtttctatt tcatttctag ggtcgatttt
     4021 attcgattct agttttaaaa tcgtgatttc taactcctaa ccttactgag cagactgaat
     4081 gaacatgttt catcaagatt aacttcatta tagttaatta ttgaatcggg ctagtggttt
     4141 ataaatcagc tctattataa attaattgtc atcattattt ctatttaatt tttattattt
     4201 ttttaggatt atttttaagg gatttttttc acgttctagt tttaaactca atgctcatta
     4261 ctgctcaccc ttgctgagca gtctttcgtt aagattaaat taattaataa cccattctag
     4321 ttttaaaaca gtgtcttaag gcatagctga tattttacaa gtttactatt taatatatct
     4381 ccatttcttt ttttagggtc gatttcatct gatttgatta atttttatta tcttcactaa
     4441 gctttttgtt ctaggtttta ttctcagtat tattactgtt atatttgaac tgaatttctc
     4501 ctcatagttt attcatttta tttatttatt ttttgtttat tcgctatttt gtattttagt
     4561 ttttaattag aaattttatt agaatcgttt tgaactagtt tttatgcact ctaacattaa
     4621 tattaaatca taactattat ttttattata atttatttgt gtttatcttt ttgtgtagct
     4681 ttcatgtgtt tttattttag ttttattatg tttgcattga attttttgga ctagtttata
     4741 taacgatata cagaaaagcc atgacaacaa atgtttttat aatacctatt aagtataagc
     4801 taatcagatt tccactattc tgttcaaagt taacattatt agccattctg atggatcatt
     4861 tgacatttgt catatgtctt tatgaacact gctctttcag atgccacttt taaagctgtt
     4921 ttttacagta aatgaacgtt tattattatg acattatttc ctaaggcctc tagagtacag
     4981 caggatgtgg cgtgtgcatt actgtgtaat tatgctgact gtaaatgtgc atttatagac
     5041 tgtcagcatg tctgactgtg cgctgttgtg atttgtcctg cacagaccaa ggcaagtttg
     5101 tacaaaaaag caggctgcca ccatggtgag cgagctgatt aaggagaaca tgcacatgaa
     5161 gctgtacatg gagggcaccg tgaacaacca ccacttcaag tgcacatccg agggcgaagg
     5221 caagccctac gagggcaccc agaccatgag aatcaaggcg gtcgagggcg gccctctccc
     5281 cttcgccttc gacatcctgg ctaccagctt catgtacggc agcaaaacct tcatcaacca
     5341 cacccagggc atccccgact tctttaagca gtccttcccc gagggcttca catgggagag
     5401 agtcaccaca tacgaagacg ggggcgtgct gaccgctacc caggacacca gcctccagga
     5461 cggctgcctc atctacaacg tcaagatcag aggggtgaac ttcccatcca acggccctgt
     5521 gatgcagaag aaaacactcg gctgggaggc ctccaccgag accctgtacc ccgctgacgg
     5581 cggcctggaa ggcagagccg acatggccct gaagctcgtg ggcgggggcc acctgatctg
     5641 caacttgaag accacataca gatccaagaa acccgctaag aacctcaaga tgcccggcgt
     5701 ctactatgtg gacagaagac tggaaagaat caaggaggcc gacaaagaga cctacgtcga
     5761 gcagcacgag gtggctgtgg ccagatactg cgacctccct agcaaactgg ggcacagaga
     5821 cccagctttc ttgtacaaag tggtgtctgc agcaggagat ttcggcaacc cgctccgcaa
     5881 attcaagcta gtttttctgg gagagcagag cgtgggaaag acgtcgttga ttaccagatt
     5941 tatgtacgac agtttcgata acacctacca ggccacgata ggaattgatt tcttgtcgaa
     6001 aaccatgtgt cttgaggaca gaacaatcag gctgcagctt tgggacacag caggacagga
     6061 gcgtttccgt agcctcattc ccagttacat ccgagattca gccgctgctg ttgtagttta
     6121 cgacatcaca aatgtcaact cattccagca gaccaccaaa tggatcgatg acgtccgaac
     6181 ggaaagagga agtgatgtca tcatcatgct agtgggaaac aaaacagatc ttgcagacaa
     6241 aaggcaagtg tctatcgagg aaggagaaag gaaagccaaa gaactgaatg taatgtttat
     6301 tgaaactagt gctaaagccg gatacaacgt caagcagctt ttccgccgtg tagcagcagc
     6361 ccttcctggt atggagagca cacaagacaa gagcagagag gacatgatcg acataaaatt
     6421 ggaaaagcca ccagagcagc cggtcagcga aggcggctgt tcatgctgag gcttcaactt
     6481 tattatacat agttgataat tcactggccg tcgttttacg gtaccatcga tgatgatcca
     6541 gacatgataa gatacattga tgagtttgga caaaccacaa ctagaatgca gtgaaaaaaa
     6601 tgctttattt gtgaaatttg tgatgctatt gctttatttg taaccattat aagctgcaat
     6661 aaacaagtta acaacaacaa ttgcattcat tttatgtttc aggttcaggg ggaggtgtgg
     6721 gaggtttttt aaagcaagta aaacctctac aaatgtggta tggctgatta tgatcctcta
     6781 gatcagatct gcgaagatac ggccacgggt gctcttgatc ctgtggctga ttttggactg
     6841 tgctgctcgc agctgctgat gaatcacata cttcctccat tttcttccac tgattgactg
     6901 ttataatttc cctaatttcc aggtcaaggt gctgtgcatt gtggtaatag atgtgacatg
     6961 acgtcacttc caaaggacca atgaacatgt ctgaccaatt tcatataatg tgaaaacgat
     7021 tttcataggc agaataaata acatttaaat taaactgggc atcagcgcaa ttcaattggt
     7081 ttggtaatag caagggaaaa tagaatgaag tgatctccaa aaaataagta ctttttgact
     7141 gtaaataaaa ttgtaaggag taaaaagtac ttttttttct aaaaaaatgt aattaagtaa
     7201 aagtaaaagt attgattttt aattgtactc aagtaaagta aaaatcccca aaaataatac
     7261 ttaagtacag taatcaagta aaattactca agtactttac acctctggtt cttgaccccc
     7321 taccttcagc aagcccagca gatccactag ttctagagcg gccgccaccg cggtggagct
     7381 ccagcttttg ttccctttag tgagggttaa ttgcgcgctt ggcgtaatca tggtcatagc
     7441 tgtttcctgt gtgaaattgt tatccgctca caattccaca caacatacga gccggaagca
     7501 taaagtgtaa agcctggggt gcctaatgag tgagctaact cacattaatt gcgttgcgct
     7561 cactgcccgc tttccagtcg ggaaacctgt cgtgccagct gcattaatga atcggccaac
     7621 gcgcggggag aggcggtttg cgtattgggc gctcttccgc ttcctcgctc actgactcgc
     7681 tgcgctcggt cgttcggctg cggcgagcgg tatcagctca ctcaaaggcg gtaatacggt
     7741 tatccacaga atcaggggat aacgcaggaa agaacatgtg agcaaaaggc cagcaaaagg
     7801 ccaggaaccg taaaaaggcc gcgttgctgg cgtttttcca taggctccgc ccccctgacg
     7861 agcatcacaa aaatcgacgc tcaagtcaga ggtggcgaaa cccgacagga ctataaagat
     7921 accaggcgtt tccccctgga agctccctcg tgcgctctcc tgttccgacc ctgccgctta
     7981 ccggatacct gtccgccttt ctcccttcgg gaagcgtggc gctttctcat agctcacgct
     8041 gtaggtatct cagttcggtg taggtcgttc gctccaagct gggctgtgtg cacgaacccc
     8101 ccgttcagcc cgaccgctgc gccttatccg gtaactatcg tcttgagtcc aacccggtaa
     8161 gacacgactt atcgccactg gcagcagcca ctggtaacag gattagcaga gcgaggtatg
     8221 taggcggtgc tacagagttc ttgaagtggt ggcctaacta cggctacact agaaggacag
     8281 tatttggtat ctgcgctctg ctgaagccag ttaccttcgg aaaaagagtt ggtagctctt
     8341 gatccggcaa acaaaccacc gctggtagcg gtggtttttt tgtttgcaag cagcagatta
     8401 cgcgcagaaa aaaaggatct caagaagatc ctttgatctt ttctacgggg tctgacgctc
     8461 agtggaacga aaactcacgt taagggattt tggtcatgag attatcaaaa aggatcttca
     8521 cctagatcct tttaaattaa aaatgaagtt ttaaatcaat ctaaagtata tatgagtaaa
     8581 cttggtctga cagttaccaa tgcttaatca gtgaggcacc tatctcagcg atctgtctat
     8641 ttcgttcatc catagttgcc tgactccccg tcgtgtagat aactacgata cgggagggct
     8701 taccatctgg ccccagtgct gcaatgatac cgcgagaccc acgctcaccg gctccagatt
     8761 tatcagcaat aaaccagcca gccggaaggg ccgagcgcag aagtggtcct gcaactttat
     8821 ccgcctccat ccagtctatt aattgttgcc gggaagctag agtaagtagt tcgccagtta
     8881 atagtttgcg caacgttgtt gccattgcta caggcatcgt ggtgtcacgc tcgtcgtttg
     8941 gtatggcttc attcagctcc ggttcccaac gatcaaggcg agttacatga tcccccatgt
     9001 tgtgcaaaaa agcggttagc tccttcggtc ctccgatcgt tgtcagaagt aagttggccg
     9061 cagtgttatc actcatggtt atggcagcac tgcataattc tcttactgtc atgccatccg
     9121 taagatgctt ttctgtgact ggtgagtact caaccaagtc attctgagaa tagtgtatgc
     9181 ggcgaccgag ttgctcttgc ccggcgtcaa tacgggataa taccgcgcca catagcagaa
     9241 ctttaaaagt gctcatcatt ggaaaacgtt cttcggggcg aaaactctca aggatcttac
     9301 cgctgttgag atccagttcg atgtaaccca ctcgtgcacc caactgatct tcagcatctt
     9361 ttactttcac cagcgtttct gggtgagcaa aaacaggaag gcaaaatgcc gcaaaaaagg
     9421 gaataagggc gacacggaaa tgttgaatac tcatactctt cctttttcaa tattattgaa
     9481 gcatttatca gggttattgt ctcatgagcg gatacatatt tgaatgtatt tagaaaaata
     9541 aacaaatagg ggttccgcgc acatttcccc gaaaagtg
//
