Features (pLannotate 1.2.2; 21 found; start..end, strand, type, name):
      2..22      +  protein_bind   attB1: mutant version of attB; core recombination site for the Gateway® BP reaction BP Clonase™
     32..727     +  CDS            mKate2: mKate2 is a basic (constitutively fluorescent) red fluorescent protein published in 2009, derived from Entacmaea quadricolor. It is reported to be a rapidly-maturing monomer with moderate acid sensitivity.
    729..753     -  protein_bind   attB2: mutant version of attB; recombination site for the Gateway® BP reaction BP Clonase™
    755..1375    +  CDS            RAB6A: RAB6A_HUMAN - Also known as RAB6. Experimental evidence at protein level: Swiss-Prot protein existence level 1. Protein transport. Regulator of membrane traffic from the Golgi apparatus towards the endoplasmic reticulum (ER). Has a low GTPase activity. Involved in COPI-independent retrograde transport from the Golgi to the ER (PubMed:25962623). From Homo sapiens (Human).
   1384..1404    -  protein_bind   attB3: mutant version of attB; core recombination site for the Gateway® BP reaction BP Clonase™
   1408..1428    +  CDS            lacZα (fragment): LacZα fragment of β-galactosidase; lacZ fragment
   1444..1578    -  polyA_signal   SV40 poly(A) signal: SV40 polyadenylation signal
   1601..1684    -  CDS            large T antigen (fragment): large T antigen from SV40 (simian virus 40)
   2250..2290    -  misc_feature   MCS (fragment): pBluescript multiple cloning site
   2303..2321    -  promoter       T3 promoter: promoter for bacteriophage T3 RNA polymerase
   2366..2382    -  protein_bind   lac operator: The lac repressor binds to the lac operator to inhibit transcription in E. coli. This inhibition can be relieved by adding lactose or isopropyl-β-D-thiogalactopyranoside (IPTG). lac repressor encoded by lacI
   2390..2420    -  promoter       lac promoter: promoter for the E. coli lac operon
   2435..2456    -  protein_bind   CAP binding site: CAP binding activates transcription in the presence of cAMP. E. coli catabolite activator protein
   2469..2561    -  CDS            lacI (fragment): lac repressor; lacI; The lac repressor binds to the lac operator to inhibit transcription in E. coli. This inhibition can be relieved by adding lactose or isopropyl-β-D-thiogalactopyranoside (IPTG).
   2744..3332    -  rep_origin     ori: high-copy-number ColE1/pMB1/pBR322/pUC origin of replication
   3503..4363    -  CDS            AmpR: β-lactamase; bla; confers resistance to ampicillin, carbenicillin, and related antibiotics
   4364..4468    -  promoter       AmpR promoter: bla
   4494..4715    -  rep_origin     M13 ori (fragment): M13 bacteriophage origin of replication; arrow indicates direction of (+) strand synthesis
   4715..5002    +  CDS            tyr (fragment): TYRO_ORYLA - Also known as tyro. Experimental evidence at transcript level: Swiss-Prot protein existence level 2. This is a copper-containing oxidase that functions in the formation of pigments such as melanins and other polyphenolic compounds. From Oryzias latipes (Japanese rice fish) (Japanese killifish).
   5584..5604    +  protein_bind   attB4: mutant version of attB; core recombination site for the Gateway® BP reaction BP Clonase™
   6505..6521    -  promoter       copia promoter (fragment): strong promoter from the Drosophila transposable element copia (Sinclair et al., 1986)
>Addgene plasmid #109652 | actc1b-mKate2-rab6a | addgene full sequence | sequence record 221284 | Addgene NGS Result
GCAAGTTTGTACAAAAAAGCAGGCTGCCACCATGGTGAGCGAGCTGATTAAGGAGAACATGCACATGAAG
CTGTACATGGAGGGCACCGTGAACAACCACCACTTCAAGTGCACATCCGAGGGCGAAGGCAAGCCCTACG
AGGGCACCCAGACCATGAGAATCAAGGCGGTCGAGGGCGGCCCTCTCCCCTTCGCCTTCGACATCCTGGC
TACCAGCTTCATGTACGGCAGCAAAACCTTCATCAACCACACCCAGGGCATCCCCGACTTCTTTAAGCAG
TCCTTCCCCGAGGGCTTCACATGGGAGAGAGTCACCACATACGAAGACGGGGGCGTGCTGACCGCTACCC
AGGACACCAGCCTCCAGGACGGCTGCCTCATCTACAACGTCAAGATCAGAGGGGTGAACTTCCCATCCAA
CGGCCCTGTGATGCAGAAGAAAACACTCGGCTGGGAGGCCTCCACCGAGACCCTGTACCCCGCTGACGGC
GGCCTGGAAGGCAGAGCCGACATGGCCCTGAAGCTCGTGGGCGGGGGCCACCTGATCTGCAACTTGAAGA
CCACATACAGATCCAAGAAACCCGCTAAGAACCTCAAGATGCCCGGCGTCTACTATGTGGACAGAAGACT
GGAAAGAATCAAGGAGGCCGACAAAGAGACCTACGTCGAGCAGCACGAGGTGGCTGTGGCCAGATACTGC
GACCTCCCTAGCAAACTGGGGCACAGAGACCCAGCTTTCTTGTACAAAGTGGTGTCTGCAGCAGGAGATT
TCGGCAACCCGCTCCGCAAATTCAAGCTAGTTTTTCTGGGAGAGCAGAGCGTGGGAAAGACGTCGTTGAT
TACCAGATTTATGTACGACAGTTTCGATAACACCTACCAGGCCACGATAGGAATTGATTTCTTGTCGAAA
ACCATGTGTCTTGAGGACAGAACAATCAGGCTGCAGCTTTGGGACACAGCAGGACAGGAGCGTTTCCGTA
GCCTCATTCCCAGTTACATCCGAGATTCAGCCGCTGCTGTTGTAGTTTACGACATCACAAATGTCAACTC
ATTCCAGCAGACCACCAAATGGATCGATGACGTCCGAACGGAAAGAGGAAGTGATGTCATCATCATGCTA
GTGGGAAACAAAACAGATCTTGCAGACAAAAGGCAAGTGTCTATCGAGGAAGGAGAAAGGAAAGCCAAAG
AACTGAATGTAATGTTTATTGAAACTAGTGCTAAAGCCGGATACAACGTCAAGCAGCTTTTCCGCCGTGT
AGCAGCAGCCCTTCCTGGTATGGAGAGCACACAAGACAAGAGCAGAGAGGACATGATCGACATAAAATTG
GAAAAGCCACCAGAGCAGCCGGTCAGCGAAGGCGGCTGTTCATGCTGAGGCTTCAACTTTATTATACATA
GTTGATAATTCACTGGCCGTCGTTTTACGGTACCATCGATGATGATCCAGACATGATAAGATACATTGAT
GAGTTTGGACAAACCACAACTAGAATGCAGTGAAAAAAATGCTTTATTTGTGAAATTTGTGATGCTATTG
CTTTATTTGTAACCATTATAAGCTGCAATAAACAAGTTAACAACAACAATTGCATTCATTTTATGTTTCA
GGTTCAGGGGGAGGTGTGGGAGGTTTTTTAAAGCAAGTAAAACCTCTACAAATGTGGTATGGCTGATTAT
GATCCTCTAGATCAGATCTGCGAAGATACGGCCACGGGTGCTCTTGATCCTGTGGCTGATTTTGGACTGT
GCTGCTCGCAGCTGCTGATGAATCACATACTTCCTCCATTTTCTTCCACTGATTGACTGTTATAATTTCC
CTAATTTCCAGGTCAAGGTGCTGTGCATTGTGGTAATAGATGTGACATGACGTCACTTCCAAAGGACCAA
TGAACATGTCTGACCAATTTCATATAATGTGAAAACGATTTTCATAGGCAGAATAAATAACATTTAAATT
AAACTGGGCATCAGCGCAATTCAATTGGTTTGGTAATAGCAAGGGAAAATAGAATGAAGTGATCTCCAAA
AAATAAGTACTTTTTGACTGTAAATAAAATTGTAAGGAGTAAAAAGTACTTTTTTTTCTAAAAAAATGTA
ATTAAGTAAAAGTAAAAGTATTGATTTTTAATTGTACTCAAGTAAAGTAAAAATCCCCAAAAATAATACT
TAAGTACAGTAATCAAGTAAAATTACTCAAGTACTTTACACCTCTGGTTCTTGACCCCCTACCTTCAGCA
AGCCCAGCAGATCCACTAGTTCTAGAGCGGCCGCCACCGCGGTGGAGCTCCAGCTTTTGTTCCCTTTAGT
GAGGGTTAATTGCGCGCTTGGCGTAATCATGGTCATAGCTGTTTCCTGTGTGAAATTGTTATCCGCTCAC
AATTCCACACAACATACGAGCCGGAAGCATAAAGTGTAAAGCCTGGGGTGCCTAATGAGTGAGCTAACTC
ACATTAATTGCGTTGCGCTCACTGCCCGCTTTCCAGTCGGGAAACCTGTCGTGCCAGCTGCATTAATGAA
TCGGCCAACGCGCGGGGAGAGGCGGTTTGCGTATTGGGCGCTCTTCCGCTTCCTCGCTCACTGACTCGCT
GCGCTCGGTCGTTCGGCTGCGGCGAGCGGTATCAGCTCACTCAAAGGCGGTAATACGGTTATCCACAGAA
TCAGGGGATAACGCAGGAAAGAACATGTGAGCAAAAGGCCAGCAAAAGGCCAGGAACCGTAAAAAGGCCG
CGTTGCTGGCGTTTTTCCATAGGCTCCGCCCCCCTGACGAGCATCACAAAAATCGACGCTCAAGTCAGAG
GTGGCGAAACCCGACAGGACTATAAAGATACCAGGCGTTTCCCCCTGGAAGCTCCCTCGTGCGCTCTCCT
GTTCCGACCCTGCCGCTTACCGGATACCTGTCCGCCTTTCTCCCTTCGGGAAGCGTGGCGCTTTCTCATA
GCTCACGCTGTAGGTATCTCAGTTCGGTGTAGGTCGTTCGCTCCAAGCTGGGCTGTGTGCACGAACCCCC
CGTTCAGCCCGACCGCTGCGCCTTATCCGGTAACTATCGTCTTGAGTCCAACCCGGTAAGACACGACTTA
TCGCCACTGGCAGCAGCCACTGGTAACAGGATTAGCAGAGCGAGGTATGTAGGCGGTGCTACAGAGTTCT
TGAAGTGGTGGCCTAACTACGGCTACACTAGAAGAACAGTATTTGGTATCTGCGCTCTGCTGAAGCCAGT
TACCTTCGGAAAAAGAGTTGGTAGCTCTTGATCCGGCAAACAAACCACCGCTGGTAGCGGTGGTTTTTTT
GTTTGCAAGCAGCAGATTACGCGCAGAAAAAAAGGATCTCAAGAAGATCCTTTGATCTTTTCTACGGGGT
CTGACGCTCAGTGGAACGAAAACTCACGTTAAGGCATTTTGGTCATGAGATTATCAAAAAGGATCTTCAC
CTAGATCCTTTTAAATTAAAAATGAAGTTTTAAATCAATCTAAAGTATATATGAGTAAACTTGGTCTGAC
AGTTACCAATGCTTAATCAGTGAGGCACCTATCTCAGCGATCTGTCTATTTCGTTCATCCATAGTTGCCT
GACTCCCCGTCGTGTAGATAACTACGATACGGGAGGGCTTACCATCTGGCCCCAGTGCTGCAATGATACC
GCGAGACCCACGCTCACCGGCTCCAGATTTATCAGCAATAAACCAGCCAGCCGGAAGGGCCGAGCGCAGA
AGTGGTCCTGCAACTTTATCCGCCTCCATCCAGTCTATTAATTGTTGCCGGGAAGCTAGAGTAAGTAGTT
CGCCAGTTAATAGTTTGCGCAACGTTGTTGCCATTGCTACAGGCATCGTGGTGTCACGCTCGTCGTTTGG
TATGGCTTCATTCAGCTCCGGTTCCCAACGATCAAGGCGAGTTACATGATCCCCCATGTTGTGCAAAAAA
GCGGTTAGCTCCTTCGGTCCTCCGATCGTTGTCAGAAGTAAGTTGGCCGCAGTGTTATCACTCATGGTTA
TGGCAGCACTGCATAATTCTCTTACTGTCATGCCATCCGTAAGATGCTTTTCTGTGACTGGTGAGTACTC
AACCAAGTCATTCTGAGAATAGTGTATGCGGCGACCGAGTTGCTCTTGCCCGGCGTCAATACGGGATAAT
ACCGCGCCACATAGCAGAACTTTAAAAGTGCTCATCATTGGAAAACGTTCTTCGGGGCGAAAACTCTCAA
GGATCTTACCGCTGTTGAGATCCAGTTCGATGTAACCCACTCGTGCACCCAACTGATCTTCAGCATCTTT
TACTTTCACCAGCGTTTCTGGGTGAGCAAAAACAGGAAGGCAAAATGCCGCAAAAAAGGGAATAAGGGCG
ACACGGAAATGTTGAATACTCATACTCTTCCTTTTTCAATATTATTGAAGCATTTATCAGGGTTATTGTC
TCATGAGCGGATACATATTTGAATGTATTTAGAAAAATAAACAAATAGGGGTTCCGCGCACATTTCCCCG
AAAAGTGCCACCTAAATTGTAAGCGTTAATATTTTGTTAAAATTCGCGTTAAATTTTTGTTAAATCAGCT
CATTTTTTAACCAATAGGCCGAAATCGGCAAAATCCCTTATAAATCAAAAGAATAGACCGAGATAGGGTT
GAGTGTTGTTCCAGTTTGGAACAAGAGTCCACTATTAAAGAACGTGGACTCCAACGTCAAAGGGCGAAAA
ACCGTCTATCAGGGCGATGGCCCACGCTGGCTAAGAACTCATCAGCCTCCCCGGTCCATCTACCCACGTA
CCAATGCACCAATTGGCCACAATGACGGCTACTACATGGTGCCATTCCTTCCTCTTTATAGGAATGGAGA
CTACCTCCTGTCCAACAATGCTCTTGGATACGAGTACGCCTACCTGTTGGACCCAGGTCATTGCACAACA
CCAGAAATGCCCTCTGATCTGCAAAAGACGTGAATATCTGTTCAGACACCCATATCCACTCTGTTCCACA
CAGGTCAGAGGTTTGTCCAGGAGTTCTTGACAGAGGTGTAAAAAGTACTCAAAAATTTTACTCAAGTGAA
AGTACAAGTACTTAGGGAAAATTTTACTCAATTAAAAGTAAAAGTATCTGGCTAGAATCTTACTTGAGTA
AAAGTAAAAAAGTACTCCATTAAAATTGTACTTGAGTATTAAGGAAGTAAAAGTAAAAGCAAGAAAGAAA
ACTAGAGATTCTTGTTTAAGCTTTTAATCTCAAAAAACATTAAATGAAATGCATACAAGGTTTTATCCTG
CTTTAGAACTGTTTGTATTTAATTATCAAACTATAAGACAGACAATCTAATGCCAGTACACGCTACTCAA
AGTTGTAAAACCTCAGATTTAACTTCAGTAGAAGCTGATTCTCAAAATTGTTAGTGTCAAGCCTAGCTCT
TTTGGGGCTGAAAAGCAATCCTGCAGTGCTGAAAAGCCTCTCACAGGCAGCCGATGCGGGAAGAGGTGTA
TTAGTCTTGATAGAGAGGCTGCAAATAGCAGGAAACGTGAGCAGAGACTCCCTGGTGTCTGAAACACAGG
CCAGATGGGCCCTCGAGCAGGAAACAGCTATGACCATGATTACGCCAAGCTATCAACTTTGTATAGAAAA
GTTGGCACGCGCAGATTCCGTGTGGGCCTGGTAATATCTTACCATTTTAAGCTATTTTAAGATTAGGGAA
AAAAATTAAATAAAACTACTTTAAAATTACTTTCCTTAAAAAGCAACATATTTATTTAGTTTTTGTTTAA
CTGGCTCAAGATTGTAATATTTTACTTTTACATGTTTTTTTAAGTACCTAAATGTGTTCAAAAGTAAAGT
ATGTTATTGTTTTTTTTTTTTAATGTTAGCTAAGCTTTAAATTGTAATATATTACTTTTAAAAGTGACTT
TTTAAAAATGTAAATAAAAAAGTAACTATAAATGTGTAATGCATGTTATTTCTGTGGGTTTTTAATTTTC
ATCTCAACTGGGCTTACAATTTTAACATAATAAAAATCAAATCAAATCAAATCAGGCCCTTATTTGTCAC
ATACACTCTTGTATACTGAAATAAACTAAATGTTGAGAAAAATTTAAATACACCAAAATAACGCATACCT
TTTTTGTAATTACCTAAGTAAAACATTTAGTTCCTTTTTTAAGTGACTCAAGATTGTAATCTATTAATTG
TAAAAGATAAAACTAGTGATCAATCTGACGTGCTTCTATGCAGCCTGTGAGATTAATTGTGATGTTTAAT
TATTAAACAATTTAAATGGATCAAACATTTCACATGTGCTTATTGTGTCCAACAAAACCAGCAGAAGCAC
TTAAAAATATTGCATGACAACATGAGTTTTTAATGTAAATTATATATACTTCCTAAACGAAGTTAATCAT
ATTTCTAAAATAATAATGTCATTGAAATATTTAAATAAATGATAAGCTTTAGTTGATTCAACATAAAATT
GAAAGCAATAAGGACTTTTTTTTTTTACAGCGGTGAAGCAAAAGCATGTAATAATCATATAATATAATAA
ATAAATAAATAAATAATGGCTCTTGGTGCAAATATGAACACTTTAAATAAATATAGAATAAATATGATCA
ATAAGTCATAACGATGTGTTTTATGTTGATTATAATTTAAACATGTTTCTAACGCAAGTTTTAAAAACTG
TTTTAAAGTATTATTTTAAGTTATAAGATCAATTTGACTCAACATTTTGTAGTGAAAATATGTTGTGTAA
AATTAATATAATATACACTATAAAAATGCAGGGTTCCACACAATACATTAATGTTGTCCCAACACAAATC
GATTAAGTTAACAAATATATGTGGATTGAACATAAAAAATTAAGTTGTCCCAATGAAATCTCAAGAATTG
TGTTGTTTCAGCTCATTTTAAATAAGTAGTTTTAACAAGTAAAAAATAACATATTTTTGAGTGTGTATAT
ATATATATTACAAAATATAATAATATAAAATGTAAAAGATATAAACCATGCTACATATATTTAAGAGCTA
TTTTGCACATTACTTTTTTGCAAGCCATTTTAGTGTTTTTTTTACAAATATATATTAGCTAAATATACAA
TATCTTAAATATACAATTAATCAGACATGCAATTAATGCATTTAACCTACATAAAAATACATGATCAACA
TATGTTTTATGCTGATTACAACTAAATCAAACGTAATGAAATTAATTTATAAAAGCGATTTAAATATGTC
AATATTTTAAGTTAAAATCACTTGAAACCTACTATAAATGAACTTAAATTAAAAAAATCTCCTTTAATTC
CAATGCAACAGTGTTGTTTTTTCAGCTGAGGACCCCCGGTGCAGATGGTTGGCCCCCGGCCCGCTATTCT
AAGGAAGCCTTTCTTAATTTTAGGGCGGCGCTGCATGCGCTCAGATCAGATTCACGGGTGGAGAGGGTTA
TTTTCTCTTTTTTATTTTTTCTTGCCTGCTCATATTTGGGCCTGTGTGAACCCCAGGCTCCGCCTCGGCC
CCCAGGAGCCGCTCTTATTTAAAGGGGATCCTCGCCTTCAGTCTTCGTCCCAGTGGAAGCATCAGTCTTG
TGATAACAACTTGGTGAGTCCTACAGACCAGCGCTCGACTCTAGGCTTTAAATGCATTGATTTCTCTGGA
TTAGCTACCGGGAGAGTTTTAACTTTGCTTATTAGTCTTGTGCTCGAACTGCTAGGTTTAAAGAGTGTTT
TCTCTAATGCATGCATGAAGCGACAGCTGAAAACCAGAAATAGAGCGTTTGTCCTCCTGTTAAACTCTAG
CCTTTCTTTGGCATTTGTCAGTCCGAGTCTTCAGCTGCCGGCAGGAGATTGGGTTTCAGTAACACTTGCT
GAGCACAAACTACACGTGCTTTCTTCAGATTTAATTCATTATTAATCATTCTAGATTTAAATGATGTTCT
TACTCATTGCTGATTATTTTAGCCTTGCGGAGCAGATTAAATGAGCACGTGTTTCATTAAGATTGATTTA
AATATAATTAATATTTCACCACTGTAGTTTTAAAATTGCCTTCTAAGTCATGGTTGATTTTTAATAGGTA
TCGGCTCTAATTAGATTACTATTTTGGTTTTTAAATGTTATTTCTATTTCATTTGTAGGCTCGTTTTTAA
TGTGATTTTATTAGATTCTAGTTTTAAAATCATCTCTTAGCCTTAATGAGCAGACTGAATGAACATGTTT
CATTAAGATTAACTTCATTATAATGAATTATTTAATCATTCTAGTGGGTTATAAATCAGCTCTATTTAAA
TTAATTGTCGTGTTTATTTCTATTTAATTTTTGATTATTTTTTCAGGGTCGTTTTTATGTGATTTTTTCC
CGTTTCTAATTTTAAACTAATTGTTTGATTTTTATATGATTCGACTCTTTTTAAATGAATTGTTTTGCTT
TTTTTATTGAGCATATATATATTATACAATTTCAATCAACAATTGTTGTGCTTTTTAAATGTTGTTTCTA
TTTCATTTCTAGGGTCGATTTTATTCGATTCTAGTTTTAAAATCGTGATTTTTAACTTCTAACCTTACTG
AGCAGACTGAATGAACATGTTTCATCAAGATTAACTTCATTATAGTTAATTATTGAATCGTGCTAGTGGT
TTATAAATCAGCTCTATTTAAATTAATCATCATCATTATTTCTATTTAATTTTTATTATTTCTTTAGGAT
TATTTTTATGTGATTTTTTTCACGTTCTAGTTTTAAACTCAATGCTCATTACTGCTCACCCTTGCTGAGC
AGTCTTTCGTTAAGATTAAATTAATTAATAACCATTCTAGTTTTAAAACAGTGTCTTAAGGCATAGCTGA
TATTTTACAAGTTTACTATTTAATATATCTCCTTTCTTTTTTTAGGGTCGATTTCATCTGATTTGATTAA
TTTTTATTATCTTCACTAAGCTTTTTGTTCTAGGTTTTATTCTCAGTATTATTACTGTTATATTTGAACT
GAATTTCTCCTCATAGTTTATTCATTTTATTTATTTATTTTTTGTTTATTCGCTATTTTGTATTTTAGTT
TTTAATTAGAAATTTTATTAGAATCGTTTTGAACTAGTTTTTATGCACTCTAACATTAATATTAAATCAT
AACTATTATTTTTATTATAATTTATTTGTGTTTATCTTTTTGTGTAGCTTTCATGTGTTTTTATTTTAGT
TTTATTATGTTTGCATTGAATTTTTTGGACTAGTTTATATAACGATATACAGAAAAGCCATGACAACAAA
TGTTTTTATAATACCTATTAAGTATAAGCTAATCAGATTTCCACTATTCTGTTCAAAGTTAACATTATTA
GCCATTCTGATGGATCATTTGACATTTGTCATATGTCTTTATGAACACTGCTCTTTCAGATGCCACTTTT
AAAGCTGTTTTTTACAGTAAATGAACGTTTATTATTATGACATTATTTCCTAAGGCCTCTAGAGTACAGC
AGGATGTGGCGTGTGCATTACCGTGTAATTATGCTGACTGTAAATGTGCATTTATAGACTGTCAGCATGT
CTGACTGTGCGCTGTTGTGATTGGTCCTGCACAGACCAAG
